Addgene plasmid #43464: II-TTCC
Depositing lab: Chad Cowan & Kiran Musunuru. Depositing organization: Harvard University. Publication: A TALEN Genome-Editing System for Generating Human Stem Cell-Based Disease Models. Ding Q, Lee YK, Schaefer EA, Peters DT, Veres A, Kim K, Kuperwasser N, Motola DL, Meissner TB, Hendriks WT, Trevisan M, Gupta RM, Moisan A, Banks E, Friesen M, Schinzel RT, Xia F, Tang A, Xia Y, Figueroa E, Wann A, Ahfeldt T, Daheron L, Zhang F, Rubin LL, Peng LF, Chung RT, Musunuru K, Cowan CA. Cell Stem Cell. 2012 Dec 12. pii: S1934-5909(12)00645-5. doi: 10.1016/j.stem.2012.11.011. PubMed 23246482.
Backbone
  Vector backbone: pCRII-TOPO
  Backbone manufacturer: Invitrogen
  Backbone size w/o insert (bp): 3973
  Vector type: Bacterial Cloning
Growth in bacteria
  Bacterial resistance: Ampicillin and Kanamycin, 100 & 50 μg/mL
  Growth temperature: 37°C
  Growth strain: Top10
  Copy number: High Copy
Gene/Insert
  Gene/Insert name: II-TTCC
  Species: Synthetic
  Insert size (bp): 426
  Cloning method: TOPO Cloning
  Sequencing primers: 5′ T7; 3′ M13-rev
Terms and licenses: Academic/Nonprofit Terms; Industry Terms: Not Available to Industry
How to cite: II-TTCC was a gift from Chad Cowan & Kiran Musunuru (Addgene plasmid # 43464 ; http://n2t.net/addgene:43464 ; RRID:Addgene_43464)
