[The description below was written by a language model from this plasmid's Addgene catalogue record.]
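Description:
II-TTCC is a bacterial cloning plasmid built on the commercial pCRII-TOPO backbone (about 4.0 kb without insert), carrying a 426 bp synthetic insert introduced by TOPO cloning. It is a high-copy plasmid propagated in E. coli and confers resistance to both ampicillin and kanamycin, as is standard for this backbone. The listed sequencing primers, T7 on one side and M13 reverse on the other, correspond to the priming sites that flank the TOPO cloning site in this vector family. No feature table is provided, so the origin of replication and other backbone elements are not itemised in the record. The vector is designated for cloning only, and nothing in the record indicates a promoter intended to express the insert in any host.

The record does not describe the insert beyond its name, synthetic origin and size. The plasmid was deposited in connection with a TALEN genome-editing system developed for generating human stem cell-based disease models. In that context, the name suggests a pre-assembled module of TAL effector repeats recognising the four-base sequence TTCC, with "II" possibly marking its position in an ordered assembly. An insert of 426 bp is roughly what four repeat units of about 34 amino acids each would occupy. This interpretation is an inference from the name, size and associated publication rather than something stated in the catalogue fields. On that reading, the plasmid would act as a storage and source vector within a library of such multimers, from which the repeat block is taken and joined with others to build a full-length custom TALEN DNA-binding array in a separate expression vector.
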