>Addgene plasmid #43464 | II-TTCC | depositor partial sequence | sequence record 58729 | II-TTCC sequence 426 bps
CGTCTCGCTTAACCCCAGAGCAGGTCGTGGCCATTGCCTCGAATGGAGGGGGCAAACAGGCGTTGGAAAC
CGTACAACGATTGCTGCCGGTGCTGTGCCAAGCGCACGGACTCACCCCAGAGCAGGTCGTGGCCATCGCC
TCGAATGGAGGGGGCAAACAGGCGTTGGAAACCGTACAACGATTGCTGCCGGTGCTGTGCCAAGCGCACG
GCCTCACCCCAGAGCAGGTCGTGGCGATCGCAAGCCACGACGGAGGAAAGCAAGCCTTGGAAACAGTACA
GAGGCTGTTGCCTGTGCTGTGCCAAGCGCACGGATTAACCCCAGAGCAGGTCGTGGCGATCGCAAGCCAC
GACGGAGGAAAGCAAGCCTTGGAAACAGTACAGAGGCTGTTGCCTGTGCTGTGCCAAGCGCACGGGCTCA
GAGACG
