>Addgene plasmid #43464 | II-TTCC | addgene partial sequence | sequence record 61495 | M13-F20 5'-TGTAAAACGACGGCCAGT-3'
TTGGGCGAATTGGGCCCTCTAGATGCATGCTCGAGCGGCCGCCAGTGTGATGGATATCTGCAGAATTCGC
CCTTGCCGTCCTAGCGCGTCTCGCTTAACCCCAGAGCAGGTCGTGGCCATTGCCTCGAATGGAGGGGGCA
AACAGGCGTTGGAAACCGTACAACGATTGCTGCCGGTGCTGTGCCAAGCGCACGGACTCACCCCAGAGCA
GGTCGTGGCCATCGCCTCGAATGGAGGGGGCAAACAGGCGTTGGAAACCGTACAACGATTGCTGCCGGTG
CTGTGCCAAGCGCACGGCCTCACCCCAGAGCAGGTCGTGGCGATCGCAAGCCACGACGGAGGAAAGCAAG
CCTTGGAAACAGTACAGAGGCTGTTGCCTGTGCTGTGCCAAGCGCACGGATTAACCCCAGAGCAGGTCGT
GGCGATCGCAAGCCACGACGGAGGAAAGCAAGCCTTGGAAACAGTACAGAGGCTGTTGCCTGTGCTGTGC
CAAGCGCACGGGCTCAGAGACGTGGGCACAGGAAAGAAGGGCGAATTCCAGCACACTGGCGGCCGTTACT
AGTGGATCCGAGCTCGGTACCAAGCTTGATGCATAGCTTGAGTATTCTATAGTGTCACCTAAATAGCTTG
GCGTAATCATGGTCATAGCTGTTTCCTGTGTGAAATTGTTATCCGCTCACAATTCCACACAACATACGAG
CCGGAAGCATAAAGTGTAAAGCCTGGGGTGCCTAATGAGTGAGCTAACTCACATTAATTGCGTTGCGCTC
ACTGCCCGCTTTCCAGTCGGGAAACCTGTCGTGCCAGCTGCATTAATGAATCGGCCAAACGCGCGGGGAG
AGGCGGTTTGCGTATTGGGCGCTCTTCCGCTTCCTCGCTCACTGACTCGCTGCGCTCGGTCGTTCGGCTG
CGGCGAGCGGTATCAGCTCACTCAAAGGCGGTAATACGTTTC
